>Addgene plasmid #167415 | pMSR:MSMEG_5276:Dendra | depositor partial sequence | sequence record 325243 | partial
ATGACAGAAAACGAGGACATCCTAGTAAATGTCCGCAACGGTGTCGGCATCCTCACGCTGAACCGCCCCA
AGGCGATCAACTCGCTGACCGAAGCCATGGTCGCGGAGATCGGCAAGGCACTCCACGCATGGGAGAACGA
CGACTCCGTCCACACCGTGCTGCTCACCGGTGCCGGTGAGCGGGGTCTGTGTGCCGGCGGCGACGTCGTG
GCGCTCTATCACAGCGCGAAGGCCGGCGGCGCGGACGCGCGCCGATTCTGGTACGACGAGTACCTGGTCA
ACGCCTACATCGGCAATTACCCCAAACCGTACGTCGCCGTGATGGACGGCATCGTGATGGGCGGTGGCGT
CGGCGTGGCCGGCCACGGCAGCATCCGGGTGGTCACCGACACCACCAAGATGGCGATGCCCGAGGTCGGC
ATCGGCTTCGTTCCCGACGTGGGCGGCACCTATCTGCTCTCGCGCGCCCCCGGCGCGCTCGGTCTGCACG
CCGCGCTCACGGGTGCGCCGTTCTCGGGGGCCGACGCGATCGCCATGGGCTTCGCCGATCACTATGTGCC
GCACGACAAGCTCGCCGATTTCATCGAGTCCGTCGTTGCCGAAGGTGTCGAGCAGGCCCTGTCCGCGCAC
GCCGTTGAACCGCCGGCCAGCGCCCTGATGGAACAGCGGGCCTGGATCGACGAGTCCTACGCGGGCGCGA
CGGTCGCCGACATCCTCGCGGCGCTGCAGAACCACGACGCCCCGGAGGCCAGGGCCGCCGCCGATCTGAT
CGCCACGCGCTCCCCCGTCGCGCTGGCGGTGACGCTTGAGGCGGTGCGCCGGGCCGAGAAACTGGACACC
CTCGAAGAGGCGCTGCGCCAGGAGTACCGGATCTCCAGCGCCGCGGTGAGATCGCATGATTTCGTCGAGG
GCATCCGGGCCCAGTTGGTGGACAAGGACCGCAACCCGAAGTGGTCACCCGCCTCGATCGCCGATGTCAC
CCAGGCCGACATCGACGCCTATTTCGTTCCGGCGGACCCGGAACTGGAGTTCGAGAAGGAGAAC
