[The description below was written by a language model from this plasmid's Addgene catalogue record.]
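Description:
pMSR:MSMEG_5276:Dendra is a bacterial expression plasmid built on the pMSR:Dendra backbone, an integrating mycobacterial vector that inserts at the L5 phage attachment site in the mycobacterial chromosome rather than replicating episomally. The record also notes that the vector supports T7-driven expression in E. coli, so the same construct can be used in both hosts. It is maintained as a high-copy plasmid in a standard E. coli cloning strain and is selected with apramycin. The specific E. coli origin of replication and the integrase arrangement are not stated, and no feature table is provided for this entry.

The insert is the Mycobacterium smegmatis open reading frame MSMEG_5276, derived from the M. smegmatis reference genome sequence and introduced by ligation-independent cloning. The upstream junction site (AseI) was destroyed, while the downstream HindIII site was retained. The function of the encoded protein is not described in the record. Expression is driven by the pmycTetO promoter, a mycobacterial promoter carrying tet operator sequences, which in general allows tetracycline-repressor-based control in strains that supply the repressor. The gene is fused at its C terminus, through a glycine-alanine linker, to Dendra2, a green-to-red photoconvertible fluorescent protein, followed by a single FLAG epitope.

The stated purpose is to make a C-terminal fluorescent fusion, and the plasmid belongs to a systematic mycobacterial resource collection. Such a construct is suited to imaging the subcellular localization of the MSMEG_5276 product in live mycobacteria from a stable single-copy integrant. The FLAG tag additionally allows antibody-based detection or purification.
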