Addgene plasmid #167415: pMSR:MSMEG_5276:Dendra
Purpose: C-term fluorescent fusion
Depositing lab: Keith Derbyshire & Joseph Wade. Depositing organization: Wadsworth Center, New York State Department of Health. Publication: A Mycobacterial Systems Resource for the Research Community. Judd JA, Canestrari J, Clark R, Joseph A, Lapierre P, Lasek-Nesselquist E, Mir M, Palumbo M, Smith C, Stone M, Upadhyay A, Wirth SE, Dedrick RM, Meier CG, Russell DA, Dills A, Dove E, Kester J, Wolf ID, Zhu J, Rubin ER, Fortune S, Hatfull GF, Gray TA, Wade JT, Derbyshire KM. mBio. 2021 Mar 2;12(2). pii: mBio.02401-20. doi: 10.1128/mBio.02401-20. PubMed 33653882.
Backbone
  Vector backbone: pMSR:Dendra
  Vector type: Bacterial Expression ; Integrating Mycobacterial Expression Vector attL5. T7 expression in E. coli
Growth in bacteria
  Bacterial resistance: Apramycin, 25 μg/mL
  Growth temperature: 37°C
  Growth strain: DH5alpha
  Copy number: High Copy
Gene/Insert
  Gene/Insert name: MSMEG_5276
  Species: M. smegmatis
  Promoter: pmycTetO
  Tag / fusion protein: Gly-Ala Linker/Dendra2/1x Flag Tag (C terminal on insert)
  Cloning method: Ligation Independent Cloning
  Sequencing primers: 5′ TGATAGAGTTTGTCCTCCCTATCAG; 3′ TCCATATGCACCTTGACACG
Resource information
  A portion of this plasmid was derived from a plasmid made by: CP000480.1
Terms and licenses: Academic/Nonprofit Terms; Industry Terms: Not Available to Industry
Depositor comments: 5' cloning site: AseI (destroyed), 3' cloning site: HindIII (not destroyed)
How to cite: pMSR:MSMEG_5276:Dendra was a gift from Keith Derbyshire & Joseph Wade (Addgene plasmid # 167415 ; http://n2t.net/addgene:167415 ; RRID:Addgene_167415)
